LOCUS       Exported 9838 bp ds-DNA circular SYN 12-MAY-2021
DEFINITION  Expresses Cas9 protein, under the control of the TEF1 promoter, and
            CYC terminator. KanMX resistance.
ACCESSION   .
VERSION     .
KEYWORDS    pCfB2312 (TEF1p-Cas9-CYC1t_kanMX)
SOURCE      synthetic DNA construct
  ORGANISM  synthetic DNA construct
REFERENCE   1 (bases 1 to 9838)
  AUTHORS   Jessop-Fabre MM, Jakociunas T, Stovicek V, Dai Z, Jensen MK,
            Keasling JD, Borodina I
  TITLE     EasyClone-MarkerFree: A vector toolkit for marker-less integration
            of genes into Saccharomyces cerevisiae via CRISPR-Cas9.
  JOURNAL   Biotechnol J. 2016 Aug;11(8):1110-7. doi: 10.1002/biot.201600147.
            Epub 2016 Jun 23.
  PUBMED    27166612
REFERENCE   2 (bases 1 to 9838)
  AUTHORS   .
  TITLE     Direct Submission
  JOURNAL   Exported May 12, 2021 from SnapGene Server 1.1.58
            http://www.snapgene.com
FEATURES             Location/Qualifiers
     source          1..9838
                     /organism="synthetic DNA construct"
                     /mol_type="other DNA"
     misc_feature    59..562
                     /label=CEN/ARS
                     /note="S. cerevisiae CEN6 centromere fused to an
                     autonomously replicating sequence"
     promoter        599..703
                     /gene="bla"
                     /label=AmpR promoter
     CDS             704..1564
                     /codon_start=1
                     /gene="bla"
                     /product="beta-lactamase"
                     /label=AmpR
                     /note="confers resistance to ampicillin, carbenicillin, and
                     related antibiotics"
                     /translation="MSIQHFRVALIPFFAAFCLPVFAHPETLVKVKDAEDQLGARVGYI
                     ELDLNSGKILESFRPEERFPMMSTFKVLLCGAVLSRIDAGQEQLGRRIHYSQNDLVEYS
                     PVTEKHLTDGMTVRELCSAAITMSDNTAANLLLTTIGGPKELTAFLHNMGDHVTRLDRW
                     EPELNEAIPNDERDTTMPVAMATTLRKLLTGELLTLASRQQLIDWMEADKVAGPLLRSA
                     LPAGWFIADKSGAGERGSRGIIAALGPDGKPSRIVVIYTTGSQATMDERNRQIAEIGAS
                     LIKHW"
     primer_bind     complement(922..941)
                     /label=Amp-R
                     /note="Ampicillin resistance gene, reverse primer"
     rep_origin      1735..2323
                     /direction=RIGHT
                     /label=ori
                     /note="high-copy-number ColE1/pMB1/pBR322/pUC origin of
                     replication"
     primer_bind     2224..2243
                     /label=pBR322ori-F
                     /note="pBR322 origin, forward primer"
     primer_bind     2477..2494
                     /label=L4440
                     /note="L4440 vector, forward primer"
     promoter        2647..2677
                     /label=lac promoter
                     /note="promoter for the E. coli lac operon"
     protein_bind    2685..2701
                     /label=lac operator
                     /bound_moiety="lac repressor encoded by lacI"
                     /note="The lac repressor binds to the lac operator to
                     inhibit transcription in E. coli. This inhibition can be
                     relieved by adding lactose or
                     isopropyl-beta-D-thiogalactopyranoside (IPTG)."
     primer_bind     2690..2712
                     /label=M13/pUC Reverse
                     /note="In lacZ gene"
     primer_bind     2709..2725
                     /label=M13 rev
                     /note="common sequencing primer, one of multiple similar
                     variants"
     primer_bind     2709..2725
                     /label=M13 Reverse
                     /note="In lacZ gene. Also called M13-rev"
     primer_bind     2744..2764
                     /label=T3
                     /note="T3 promoter, forward primer"
     promoter        2746..2764
                     /label=T3 promoter
                     /note="promoter for bacteriophage T3 RNA polymerase"
     promoter        2782..3180
                     /gene="S. cerevisiae TEF1"
                     /label=TEF1 promoter
                     /note="promoter for EF-1-alpha"
     primer_bind     3184..3200
                     /label=SK primer
                     /note="common sequencing primer, one of multiple similar
                     variants"
     primer_bind     3184..3200
                     /label=pBluescriptSK
                     /note="For pBluescript vector"
     CDS             3212..7315
                     /codon_start=1
                     /product="Cas9 (Csn1) endonuclease from the Streptococcus
                     pyogenes Type II CRISPR/Cas system"
                     /label=Cas9
                     /note="generates RNA-guided double strand breaks in DNA"
                     /translation="MDKKYSIGLDIGTNSVGWAVITDEYKVPSKKFKVLGNTDRHSIKK
                     NLIGALLFDSGETAEATRLKRTARRRYTRRKNRICYLQEIFSNEMAKVDDSFFHRLEES
                     FLVEEDKKHERHPIFGNIVDEVAYHEKYPTIYHLRKKLVDSTDKADLRLIYLALAHMIK
                     FRGHFLIEGDLNPDNSDVDKLFIQLVQTYNQLFEENPINASGVDAKAILSARLSKSRRL
                     ENLIAQLPGEKKNGLFGNLIALSLGLTPNFKSNFDLAEDAKLQLSKDTYDDDLDNLLAQ
                     IGDQYADLFLAAKNLSDAILLSDILRVNTEITKAPLSASMIKRYDEHHQDLTLLKALVR
                     QQLPEKYKEIFFDQSKNGYAGYIDGGASQEEFYKFIKPILEKMDGTEELLVKLNREDLL
                     RKQRTFDNGSIPHQIHLGELHAILRRQEDFYPFLKDNREKIEKILTFRIPYYVGPLARG
                     NSRFAWMTRKSEETITPWNFEEVVDKGASAQSFIERMTNFDKNLPNEKVLPKHSLLYEY
                     FTVYNELTKVKYVTEGMRKPAFLSGEQKKAIVDLLFKTNRKVTVKQLKEDYFKKIECFD
                     SVEISGVEDRFNASLGTYHDLLKIIKDKDFLDNEENEDILEDIVLTLTLFEDREMIEER
                     LKTYAHLFDDKVMKQLKRRRYTGWGRLSRKLINGIRDKQSGKTILDFLKSDGFANRNFM
                     QLIHDDSLTFKEDIQKAQVSGQGDSLHEHIANLAGSPAIKKGILQTVKVVDELVKVMGR
                     HKPENIVIEMARENQTTQKGQKNSRERMKRIEEGIKELGSQILKEHPVENTQLQNEKLY
                     LYYLQNGRDMYVDQELDINRLSDYDVDHIVPQSFLKDDSIDNKVLTRSDKNRGKSDNVP
                     SEEVVKKMKNYWRQLLNAKLITQRKFDNLTKAERGGLSELDKAGFIKRQLVETRQITKH
                     VAQILDSRMNTKYDENDKLIREVKVITLKSKLVSDFRKDFQFYKVREINNYHHAHDAYL
                     NAVVGTALIKKYPKLESEFVYGDYKVYDVRKMIAKSEQEIGKATAKYFFYSNIMNFFKT
                     EITLANGEIRKRPLIETNGETGEIVWDKGRDFATVRKVLSMPQVNIVKKTEVQTGGFSK
                     ESILPKRNSDKLIARKKDWDPKKYGGFDSPTVAYSVLVVAKVEKGKSKKLKSVKELLGI
                     TIMERSSFEKNPIDFLEAKGYKEVKKDLIIKLPKYSLFELENGRKRMLASAGELQKGNE
                     LALPSKYVNFLYLASHYEKLKGSPEDNEQKQLFVEQHKHYLDEIIEQISEFSKRVILAD
                     ANLDKVLSAYNKHRDKPIREQAENIIHLFTLTNLGAPAAFKYFDTTIDRKRYTSTKEVL
                     DATLIHQSITGLYETRIDLSQLGGD"
     CDS             7328..7348
                     /codon_start=1
                     /product="nuclear localization signal of SV40 (simian virus
                     40) large T antigen"
                     /label=SV40 NLS
                     /translation="PKKKRKV"
     terminator      7364..7611
                     /gene="S. cerevisiae CYC1"
                     /label=CYC1 terminator
                     /note="transcription terminator for CYC1"
     primer_bind     complement(7380..7398)
                     /label=CYC1
                     /note="CYC1 transcription termination signal, reverse
                     primer"
     primer_bind     complement(7629..7648)
                     /label=T7
                     /note="T7 promoter, forward primer"
     promoter        complement(7630..7648)
                     /label=T7 promoter
                     /note="promoter for bacteriophage T7 RNA polymerase"
     primer_bind     complement(7658..7675)
                     /label=M13 Forward
                     /note="In lacZ gene. Also called M13-F20 or M13 (-21)
                     Forward"
     primer_bind     complement(7658..7674)
                     /label=M13 fwd
                     /note="common sequencing primer, one of multiple similar
                     variants"
     primer_bind     complement(7667..7689)
                     /label=M13/pUC Forward
                     /note="In lacZ gene"
     rep_origin      7819..8199
                     /direction=RIGHT
                     /label=M13 ori
                     /note="M13 bacteriophage origin of replication; arrow
                     indicates direction of (+) strand synthesis"
     primer_bind     complement(7906..7925)
                     /label=F1ori-R
                     /note="F1 origin, reverse primer"
     primer_bind     8116..8137
                     /label=F1ori-F
                     /note="F1 origin, forward primer"
     protein_bind    8251..8284
                     /label=loxP
                     /bound_moiety="Cre recombinase"
                     /note="Cre-mediated recombination occurs in the 8-bp core
                     sequence (GCATACAT)."
     gene            complement(8347..9703)
                     /label=kanMX
                     /note="yeast selectable marker conferring kanamycin
                     resistance (Wach et al., 1994)"
     terminator      8347..8544
                     /label=TEF terminator
                     /note="Ashbya gossypii TEF terminator"
     CDS             complement(8550..9359)
                     /codon_start=1
                     /gene="aph(3')-Ia"
                     /product="aminoglycoside phosphotransferase"
                     /label=KanR
                     /note="confers resistance to kanamycin"
                     /translation="MGKEKTHVSRPRLNSNMDADLYGYKWARDNVGQSGATIYRLYGKP
                     DAPELFLKHGKGSVANDVTDEMVRLNWLTEFMPLPTIKHFIRTPDDAWLLTTAIPGKTA
                     FQVLEEYPDSGENIVDALAVFLRRLHSIPVCNCPFNSDRVFRLAQAQSRMNNGLVDASD
                     FDDERNGWPVEQVWKEMHKLLPFSPDSVVTHGDFSLDNLIFDEGKLIGCIDVGRVGIAD
                     RYQDLAILWNCLGEFSPSLQKRLFQKYGIDNPDMNKLQFHLMLDEFF"
     primer_bind     9273..9292
                     /label=Kan-R
                     /note="Kanamycin resistance gene, reverse primer"
     promoter        complement(9360..9703)
                     /label=TEF promoter
                     /note="Ashbya gossypii TEF promoter"
     protein_bind    9758..9791
                     /label=loxP
                     /bound_moiety="Cre recombinase"
                     /note="Cre-mediated recombination occurs in the 8-bp core
                     sequence (GCATACAT)."
ORIGIN
        1 ctcgtgatac gcctattttt ataggttaat gtcatgataa taatggtttc ttaggacgga
       61 tcgcttgcct gtaacttaca cgcgcctcgt atcttttaat gatggaataa tttgggaatt
      121 tactctgtgt ttatttattt ttatgttttg tatttggatt ttagaaagta aataaagaag
      181 gtagaagagt tacggaatga agaaaaaaaa ataaacaaag gtttaaaaaa tttcaacaaa
      241 aagcgtactt tacatatata tttattagac aagaaaagca gattaaatag atatacattc
      301 gattaacgat aagtaaaatg taaaatcaca ggattttcgt gtgtggtctt ctacacagac
      361 aagatgaaac aattcggcat taatacctga gagcaggaag agcaagataa aaggtagtat
      421 ttgttggcga tccccctaga gtcttttaca tcttcggaaa acaaaaacta ttttttcttt
      481 aatttctttt tttactttct atttttaatt tatatattta tattaaaaaa tttaaattat
      541 aattattttt atagcacgtg atgaaaagga cccaggtggc acttttcggg gaaatgtgcg
      601 cggaacccct atttgtttat ttttctaaat acattcaaat atgtatccgc tcatgagaca
      661 ataaccctga taaatgcttc aataatattg aaaaaggaag agtatgagta ttcaacattt
      721 ccgtgtcgcc cttattccct tttttgcggc attttgcctt cctgtttttg ctcacccaga
      781 aacgctggtg aaagtaaaag atgctgaaga tcagttgggt gcacgagtgg gttacatcga
      841 actggatctc aacagcggta agatccttga gagttttcgc cccgaagaac gttttccaat
      901 gatgagcact tttaaagttc tgctatgtgg cgcggtatta tcccgtattg acgccgggca
      961 agagcaactc ggtcgccgca tacactattc tcagaatgac ttggttgagt actcaccagt
     1021 cacagaaaag catcttacgg atggcatgac agtaagagaa ttatgcagtg ctgccataac
     1081 catgagtgat aacactgcgg ccaacttact tctgacaacg atcggaggac cgaaggagct
     1141 aaccgctttt ttgcacaaca tgggggatca tgtaactcgc cttgatcgtt gggaaccgga
     1201 gctgaatgaa gccataccaa acgacgagcg tgacaccacg atgcctgtag caatggcaac
     1261 aacgttgcgc aaactattaa ctggcgaact acttactcta gcttcccggc aacaattaat
     1321 agactggatg gaggcggata aagttgcagg accacttctg cgctcggccc ttccggctgg
     1381 ctggtttatt gctgataaat ctggagccgg tgagcgtggg tctcgcggta tcattgcagc
     1441 actggggcca gatggtaagc cctcccgtat cgtagttatc tacacgacgg ggagtcaggc
     1501 aactatggat gaacgaaata gacagatcgc tgagataggt gcctcactga ttaagcattg
     1561 gtaactgtca gaccaagttt actcatatat actttagatt gatttaaaac ttcattttta
     1621 atttaaaagg atctaggtga agatcctttt tgataatctc atgaccaaaa tcccttaacg
     1681 tgagttttcg ttccactgag cgtcagaccc cgtagaaaag atcaaaggat cttcttgaga
     1741 tccttttttt ctgcgcgtaa tctgctgctt gcaaacaaaa aaaccaccgc taccagcggt
     1801 ggtttgtttg ccggatcaag agctaccaac tctttttccg aaggtaactg gcttcagcag
     1861 agcgcagata ccaaatactg tccttctagt gtagccgtag ttaggccacc acttcaagaa
     1921 ctctgtagca ccgcctacat acctcgctct gctaatcctg ttaccagtgg ctgctgccag
     1981 tggcgataag tcgtgtctta ccgggttgga ctcaagacga tagttaccgg ataaggcgca
     2041 gcggtcgggc tgaacggggg gttcgtgcac acagcccagc ttggagcgaa cgacctacac
     2101 cgaactgaga tacctacagc gtgagctatg agaaagcgcc acgcttcccg aagggagaaa
     2161 ggcggacagg tatccggtaa gcggcagggt cggaacagga gagcgcacga gggagcttcc
     2221 agggggaaac gcctggtatc tttatagtcc tgtcgggttt cgccacctct gacttgagcg
     2281 tcgatttttg tgatgctcgt caggggggcg gagcctatgg aaaaacgcca gcaacgcggc
     2341 ctttttacgg ttcctggcct tttgctggcc ttttgctcac atgttctttc ctgcgttatc
     2401 ccctgattct gtggataacc gtattaccgc ctttgagtga gctgataccg ctcgccgcag
     2461 ccgaacgacc gagcgcagcg agtcagtgag cgaggaagcg gaagagcgcc caatacgcaa
     2521 accgcctctc cccgcgcgtt ggccgattca ttaatgcagc tggcacgaca ggtttcccga
     2581 ctggaaagcg ggcagtgagc gcaacgcaat taatgtgagt tacctcactc attaggcacc
     2641 ccaggcttta cactttatgc ttccggctcc tatgttgtgt ggaattgtga gcggataaca
     2701 atttcacaca ggaaacagct atgaccatga ttacgccaag cgcgcaatta accctcacta
     2761 aagggaacaa aagctggagc tcatagcttc aaaatgtttc tactcctttt ttactcttcc
     2821 agattttctc ggactccgcg catcgccgta ccacttcaaa acacccaagc acagcatact
     2881 aaatttcccc tctttcttcc tctagggtgt cgttaattac ccgtactaaa ggtttggaaa
     2941 agaaaaaaga gaccgcctcg tttctttttc ttcgtcgaaa aaggcaataa aaatttttat
     3001 cacgtttctt tttcttgaaa attttttttt tgattttttt ctctttcgat gacctcccat
     3061 tgatatttaa gttaataaac ggtcttcaat ttctcaagtt tcagtttcat ttttcttgtt
     3121 ctattacaac tttttttact tcttgctcat tagaaagaaa gcatagcaat ctaatctaag
     3181 ttttctagaa ctagtggatc ccccgggaaa aatggacaag aagtactcca ttgggctcga
     3241 tatcggcaca aacagcgtcg gttgggccgt cattacggac gagtacaagg tgccgagcaa
     3301 aaaattcaaa gttctgggca ataccgatcg ccacagcata aagaagaacc tcattggcgc
     3361 cctcctgttc gactccgggg agacggccga agccacgcgg ctcaaaagaa cagcacggcg
     3421 cagatatacc cgcagaaaga atcggatctg ctacctgcag gagatcttta gtaatgagat
     3481 ggctaaggtg gatgactctt tcttccatag gctggaggag tcctttttgg tggaggagga
     3541 taaaaagcac gagcgccacc caatctttgg caatatcgtg gacgaggtgg cgtaccatga
     3601 aaagtaccca accatatatc atctgaggaa gaagcttgta gacagtactg ataaggctga
     3661 cttgcggttg atctatctcg cgctggcgca tatgatcaaa tttcggggac acttcctcat
     3721 cgagggggac ctgaacccag acaacagcga tgtcgacaaa ctctttatcc aactggttca
     3781 gacttacaat cagcttttcg aagagaaccc gatcaacgca tccggagttg acgccaaagc
     3841 aatcctgagc gctaggctgt ccaaatcccg gcggctcgaa aacctcatcg cacagctccc
     3901 tggggagaag aagaacggcc tgtttggtaa tcttatcgcc ctgtcactcg ggctgacccc
     3961 caactttaaa tctaacttcg acctggccga agatgccaag cttcaactga gcaaagacac
     4021 ctacgatgat gatctcgaca atctgctggc ccagatcggc gaccagtacg cagacctttt
     4081 tttggcggca aagaacctgt cagacgccat tctgctgagt gatattctgc gagtgaacac
     4141 ggagatcacc aaagctccgc tgagcgctag tatgatcaag cgctatgatg agcaccacca
     4201 agacttgact ttgctgaagg cccttgtcag acagcaactg cctgagaagt acaaggaaat
     4261 tttcttcgat cagtctaaaa atggctacgc cggatacatt gacggcggag caagccagga
     4321 ggaattttac aaatttatta agcccatctt ggaaaaaatg gacggcaccg aggagctgct
     4381 ggtaaagctt aacagagaag atctgttgcg caaacagcgc actttcgaca atggaagcat
     4441 cccccaccag attcacctgg gcgaactgca cgctatcctc aggcggcaag aggatttcta
     4501 cccctttttg aaagataaca gggaaaagat tgagaaaatc ctcacatttc ggatacccta
     4561 ctatgtaggc cccctcgccc ggggaaattc cagattcgcg tggatgactc gcaaatcaga
     4621 agagaccatc actccctgga acttcgagga agtcgtggat aagggggcct ctgcccagtc
     4681 cttcatcgaa aggatgacta actttgataa aaatctgcct aacgaaaagg tgcttcctaa
     4741 acactctctg ctgtacgagt acttcacagt ttataacgag ctcaccaagg tcaaatacgt
     4801 cacagaaggg atgagaaagc cagcattcct gtctggagag cagaagaaag ctatcgtgga
     4861 cctcctcttc aagacgaacc ggaaagttac cgtgaaacag ctcaaagaag actatttcaa
     4921 aaagattgaa tgtttcgact ctgttgaaat cagcggagtg gaggatcgct tcaacgcatc
     4981 cctgggaacg tatcacgatc tcctgaaaat cattaaagac aaggacttcc tggacaatga
     5041 ggagaacgag gacattcttg aggacattgt cctcaccctt acgttgtttg aagataggga
     5101 gatgattgaa gaacgcttga aaacttacgc tcatctcttc gacgacaaag tcatgaaaca
     5161 gctcaagagg cgccgatata caggatgggg gcggctgtca agaaaactga tcaatgggat
     5221 ccgagacaag cagagtggaa agacaatcct ggattttctt aagtccgatg gatttgccaa
     5281 ccggaacttc atgcagttga tccatgatga ctctctcacc tttaaggagg acatccagaa
     5341 agcacaagtt tctggccagg gggacagtct tcacgagcac atcgctaatc ttgcaggtag
     5401 cccagctatc aaaaagggaa tactgcagac cgttaaggtc gtggatgaac tcgtcaaagt
     5461 aatgggaagg cataagcccg agaatatcgt tatcgagatg gcccgagaga accaaactac
     5521 ccagaaggga cagaagaaca gtagggaaag gatgaagagg attgaagagg gtataaaaga
     5581 actggggtcc caaatcctta aggaacaccc agttgaaaac acccagcttc agaatgagaa
     5641 gctctacctg tactacctgc agaacggcag ggacatgtac gtggatcagg aactggacat
     5701 caatcggctc tccgactacg acgtggatca tatcgtgccc cagtcttttc tcaaagatga
     5761 ttctattgat aataaagtgt tgacaagatc cgataaaaat agagggaaga gtgataacgt
     5821 cccctcagaa gaagttgtca agaaaatgaa aaattattgg cggcagctgc tgaacgccaa
     5881 actgatcaca caacggaagt tcgataatct gactaaggct gaacgaggtg gcctgtctga
     5941 gttggataaa gccggcttca tcaaaaggca gcttgttgag acacgccaga tcaccaagca
     6001 cgtggcccaa attctcgatt cacgcatgaa caccaagtac gatgaaaatg acaaactgat
     6061 tcgagaggtg aaagttatta ctctgaagtc taagctggtc tcagatttca gaaaggactt
     6121 tcagttttat aaggtgagag agatcaacaa ttaccaccat gcgcatgatg cctacctgaa
     6181 tgcagtggta ggcactgcac ttatcaaaaa atatcccaag cttgaatctg aatttgttta
     6241 cggagactat aaagtgtacg atgttaggaa aatgatcgca aagtctgagc aggaaatagg
     6301 caaggccacc gctaagtact tcttttacag caatattatg aattttttca agaccgagat
     6361 tacactggcc aatggagaga ttcggaagcg accacttatc gaaacaaacg gagaaacagg
     6421 agaaatcgtg tgggacaagg gtagggattt cgcgacagtc cggaaggtcc tgtccatgcc
     6481 gcaggtgaac atcgttaaaa agaccgaagt acagaccgga ggcttctcca aggaaagtat
     6541 cctcccgaaa aggaacagcg acaagctgat cgcacgcaaa aaagattggg accccaagaa
     6601 atacggcgga ttcgattctc ctacagtcgc ttacagtgta ctggttgtgg ccaaagtgga
     6661 gaaagggaag tctaaaaaac tcaaaagcgt caaggaactg ctgggcatca caatcatgga
     6721 gcgatcaagc ttcgaaaaaa accccatcga ctttctcgag gcgaaaggat ataaagaggt
     6781 caaaaaagac ctcatcatta agcttcccaa gtactctctc tttgagcttg aaaacggccg
     6841 gaaacgaatg ctcgctagtg cgggcgagct gcagaaaggt aacgagctgg cactgccctc
     6901 taaatacgtt aatttcttgt atctggccag ccactatgaa aagctcaaag ggtctcccga
     6961 agataatgag cagaagcagc tgttcgtgga acaacacaaa cactaccttg atgagatcat
     7021 cgagcaaata agcgaattct ccaaaagagt gatcctcgcc gacgctaacc tcgataaggt
     7081 gctttctgct tacaataagc acagggataa gcccatcagg gagcaggcag aaaacattat
     7141 ccacttgttt actctgacca acttgggcgc gcctgcagcc ttcaagtact tcgacaccac
     7201 catagacaga aagcggtaca cctctacaaa ggaggtcctg gacgccacac tgattcatca
     7261 gtcaattacg gggctctatg aaacaagaat cgacctctct cagctcggtg gagacagcag
     7321 ggctgacccc aagaagaaga ggaaggtgtg atctcttctc gagtcatgta attagttatg
     7381 tcacgcttac attcacgccc tccccccaca tccgctctaa ccgaaaagga aggagttaga
     7441 caacctgaag tctaggtccc tatttatttt tttatagtta tgttagtatt aagaacgtta
     7501 tttatatttc aaatttttct tttttttctg tacagacgcg tgtacgcatg taacattata
     7561 ctgaaaacct tgcttgagaa ggttttggga cgctcgaagg ctttaatttg cggccggtac
     7621 ccaattcgcc ctatagtgag tcgtattacg cgcgctcact ggccgtcgtt ttacaacgtc
     7681 gtgactggga aaaccctggc gttacccaac ttaatcgcct tgcagcacat ccccctttcg
     7741 ccagctggcg taatagcgaa gaggcccgca ccgatcgccc ttcccaacag ttgcgcagcc
     7801 tgaatggcga atggcgcgnn nnnnnnnnnn nnnnnnnnnn nnnnnnnnnn nnnnnnnnnn
     7861 nnnnnnnnnn nnnnnnnnnn nnnnnnnnnn nnnnnnnnnn nnnnnnnnnn nnnnnnnnnn
     7921 nnnnnnnnnn nnnnnnnnnn nncnnnnnnn nnnnnnnnnn nnnnnnnnnn nnnnnnnnnn
     7981 nnnnnnnnnn nnnnnnnnnn nnnnnnnnnn nnnnnnnnnn nnnnnnnnnn nnnnannnnn
     8041 nnnnnnnnnn nnnnnnnnnn nnnnnnnnnn nnnnnnnnnn nnnncctttg acgttggagt
     8101 ccacgttctt taatagtgga ctcttgttcc aaactggaac aacactcaac cctatctcgg
     8161 tctattcttt tgatttataa gggattttgc cgatttcggc ctattggtta aattgggtgc
     8221 ataggccact agtggatctg atatcaccta ataacttcgt atagcataca ttatacgaag
     8281 ttatattaag ggttctcgag agctcgtttt cgacactgga tggcggcgtt agtatcgaat
     8341 cgacagcagt atagcgacca gcattcacat acgattgacg catgatatta ctttctgcgc
     8401 acttaacttc gcatctgggc agatgatgtc gaggcgaaaa aaaatataaa tcacgctaac
     8461 atttgattaa aatagaacaa ctacaatata aaaaaactat acaaatgaca agttcttgaa
     8521 aacaagaatc tttttattgt cagtactgat tagaaaaact catcgagcat caaatgaaac
     8581 tgcaatttat tcatatcagg attatcaata ccatattttt gaaaaagccg tttctgtaat
     8641 gaaggagaaa actcaccgag gcagttccat aggatggcaa gatcctggta tcggtctgcg
     8701 attccgactc gtccaacatc aatacaacct attaatttcc cctcgtcaaa aataaggtta
     8761 tcaagtgaga aatcaccatg agtgacgact gaatccggtg agaatggcaa aagcttatgc
     8821 atttctttcc agacttgttc aacaggccag ccattacgct cgtcatcaaa atcactcgca
     8881 tcaaccaaac cgttattcat tcgtgattgc gcctgagcga gacgaaatac gcgatcgctg
     8941 ttaaaaggac aattacaaac aggaatcgaa tgcaaccggc gcaggaacac tgccagcgca
     9001 tcaacaatat tttcacctga atcaggatat tcttctaata cctggaatgc tgttttgccg
     9061 gggatcgcag tggtgagtaa ccatgcatca tcaggagtac ggataaaatg cttgatggtc
     9121 ggaagaggca taaattccgt cagccagttt agtctgacca tctcatctgt aacatcattg
     9181 gcaacgctac ctttgccatg tttcagaaac aactctggcg catcgggctt cccatacaat
     9241 cgatagattg tcgcacctga ttgcccgaca ttatcgcgag cccatttata cccatataaa
     9301 tcagcatcca tgttggaatt taatcgcggc ctcgaaacgt gagtcttttc cttacccatg
     9361 gttgtttatg ttcggatgtg atgtgagaac tgtatcctag caagatttta aaaggaagta
     9421 tatgaaagaa gaacctcagt ggcaaatcct aaccttttat atttctctac aggggcgcgg
     9481 cgtggggaca attcaacgcg tctgtgaggg gagcgtttcc ctgctcgcag gtctgcagcg
     9541 aggagccgta atttttgctt cgcgccgtgc ggccatcaaa atgtatggat gcaaatgatt
     9601 atacatgggg atgtatgggc taaatgtacg ggcgacagtc acatcatgcc cctgagctgc
     9661 gcacgtcaag actgtcaagg agggtattct gggcctccat gtcgctggcc gggtgacccg
     9721 gcggggacga ggcaagctaa acagatctct agacctaata acttcgtata gcatacatta
     9781 tacgaagtta tattaagggt tgtcgacctg cagcgtacga agcttcagct gacgcgat
//
