>Addgene plasmid #78231 | pCfB2312 (TEF1p-Cas9-CYC1t_kanMX) | addgene full sequence | sequence record 484407 | Addgene NGS Result
CTCGTGATACGCCTATTTTTATAGGTTAATGTCATGATAATAATGGTTTCTTAGACGGATCGCTTGCCTG
TAACTTACACGCGCCTCGTATCTTTTAATGATGGAATAATTTGGGAATTTACTCTGTGTTTATTTATTTT
TATGTTTTGTATTTGGATTTTAGAAAGTAAATAAAGAAGGTAGAAGAGTTACGGAATGAAGAAAAAAAAA
TAAACAAAGGTTTAAAAAATTTCAACAAAAAGCGTACTTTACATATATATTTATTAGACAAGAAAAGCAG
ATTAAATAGATATACATTCGATTAACGATAAGTAAAATGTAAAATCACAGGATTTTCGTGTGTGGTCTTC
TACACAGACAAGATGAAACAATTCGGCATTAATACCTGAGAGCAGGAAGAGCAAGATAAAAGGTAGTATT
TGTTGGCGATCCCCCTAGAGTCTTTTACATCTTCGGAAAACAAAAACTATTTTTTCTTTAATTTCTTTTT
TTACTTTCTATTTTTAATTTATATATTTATATTAAAAAATTTAAATTATAATTATTTTTATAGCACGTGA
TGAAAAGGACCCAGGTGGCACTTTTCGGGGAAATGTGCGCGGAACCCCTATTTGTTTATTTTTCTAAATA
CATTCAAATATGTATCCGCTCATGAGACAATAACCCTGATAAATGCTTCAATAATATTGAAAAAGGAAGA
GTATGAGTATTCAACATTTCCGTGTCGCCCTTATTCCCTTTTTTGCGGCATTTTGCCTTCCTGTTTTTGC
TCACCCAGAAACGCTGGTGAAAGTAAAAGATGCTGAAGATCAGTTGGGTGCACGAGTGGGTTACATCGAA
CTGGATCTCAACAGCGGTAAGATCCTTGAGAGTTTTCGCCCCGAAGAACGTTTTCCAATGATGAGCACTT
TTAAAGTTCTGCTATGTGGCGCGGTATTATCCCGTATTGACGCCGGGCAAGAGCAACTCGGTCGCCGCAT
ACACTATTCTCAGAATGACTTGGTTGAGTACTCACCAGTCACAGAAAAGCATCTTACGGATGGCATGACA
GTAAGAGAATTATGCAGTGCTGCCATAACCATGAGTGATAACACTGCGGCCAACTTACTTCTGACAACGA
TCGGAGGACCGAAGGAGCTAACCGCTTTTTTGCACAACATGGGGGATCATGTAACTCGCCTTGATCGTTG
GGAACCGGAGCTGAATGAAGCCATACCAAACGACGAGCGTGACACCACGATGCCTGTAGCAATGGCAACA
ACGTTGCGCAAACTATTAACTGGCGAACTACTTACTCTAGCTTCCCGGCAACAATTAATAGACTGGATGG
AGGCGGATAAAGTTGCAGGACCACTTCTGCGCTCGGCCCTTCCGGCTGGCTGGTTTATTGCTGATAAATC
TGGAGCCGGTGAGCGTGGGTCTCGCGGTATCATTGCAGCACTGGGGCCAGATGGTAAGCCCTCCCGTATC
GTAGTTATCTACACGACGGGGAGTCAGGCAACTATGGATGAACGAAATAGACAGATCGCTGAGATAGGTG
CCTCACTGATTAAGCATTGGTAACTGTCAGACCAAGTTTACTCATATATACTTTAGATTGATTTAAAACT
TCATTTTTAATTTAAAAGGATCTAGGTGAAGATCCTTTTTGATAATCTCATGACCAAAATCCCTTAACGT
GAGTTTTCGTTCCACTGAGCGTCAGACCCCGTAGAAAAGATCAAAGGATCTTCTTGAGATCCTTTTTTTC
TGCGCGTAATCTGCTGCTTGCAAACAAAAAAACCACCGCTACCAGCGGTGGTTTGTTTGCCGGATCAAGA
GCTACCAACTCTTTTTCCGAAGGTAACTGGCTTCAGCAGAGCGCAGATACCAAATACTGTTCTTCTAGTG
TAGCCGTAGTTAGGCCACCACTTCAAGAACTCTGTAGCACCGCCTACATACCTCGCTCTGCTAATCCTGT
TACCAGTGGCTGCTGCCAGTGGCGATAAGTCGTGTCTTACCGGGTTGGACTCAAGACGATAGTTACCGGA
TAAGGCGCAGCGGTCGGGCTGAACGGGGGGTTCGTGCACACAGCCCAGCTTGGAGCGAACGACCTACACC
GAACTGAGATACCTACAGCGTGAGCTATGAGAAAGCGCCACGCTTCCCGAAGGGAGAAAGGCGGACAGGT
ATCCGGTAAGCGGCAGGGTCGGAACAGGAGAGCGCACGAGGGAGCTTCCAGGGGGAAACGCCTGGTATCT
TTATAGTCCTGTCGGGTTTCGCCACCTCTGACTTGAGCGTCGATTTTTGTGATGCTCGTCAGGGGGGCGG
AGCCTATGGAAAAACGCCAGCAACGCGGCCTTTTTACGGTTCCTGGCCTTTTGCTGGCCTTTTGCTCACA
TGTTCTTTCCTGCGTTATCCCCTGATTCTGTGGATAACCGTATTACCGCCTTTGAGTGAGCTGATACCGC
TCGCCGCAGCCGAACGACCGAGCGCAGCGAGTCAGTGAGCGAGGAAGCGGAAGAGCGCCCAATACGCAAA
CCGCCTCTCCCCGCGCGTTGGCCGATTCATTAATGCAGCTGGCACGACAGGTTTCCCGACTGGAAAGCGG
GCAGTGAGCGCAACGCAATTAATGTGAGTTAGCTCACTCATTAGGCACCCCAGGCTTTACACTTTATGCT
TCCGGCTCGTATGTTGTGTGGAATTGTGAGCGGATAACAATTTCACACAGGAAACAGCTATGACCATGAT
TACGCCAAGCGCGCAATTAACCCTCACTAAAGGGAACAAAAGCTGGAGCTCATAGCTTCAAAATGTTTCT
ACTCCTTTTTTACTCTTCCAGATTTTCTCGGACTCCGCGCATCGCCGTACCACTTCAAAACACCCAAGCA
CAGCATACTAAATTTCCCCTCTTTCTTCCTCTAGGGTGTCGTTAATTACCCGTACTAAAGGTTTGGAAAA
GAAAAAAGAGACCGCCTCGTTTCTTTTTCTTCGTCGAAAAAGGCAATAAAAATTTTTATCACGTTTCTTT
TTCTTGAAAATTTTTTTTTTGATTTTTTTCTCTTTCGATGACCTCCCATTGATATTTAAGTTAATAAACG
GTCTTCAATTTCTCAAGTTTCAGTTTCATTTTTCTTGTTCTATTACAACTTTTTTTACTTCTTGCTCATT
AGAAAGAAAGCATAGCAATCTAATCTAAGTTTTCTAGAACTAGTGGATCCCCCGGGAAAAATGGACAAGA
AGTACTCCATTGGGCTCGATATCGGCACAAACAGCGTCGGTTGGGCCGTCATTACGGACGAGTACAAGGT
GCCGAGCAAAAAATTCAAAGTTCTGGGCAATACCGATCGCCACAGCATAAAGAAGAACCTCATTGGCGCC
CTCCTGTTCGACTCCGGGGAGACGGCCGAAGCCACGCGGCTCAAAAGAACAGCACGGCGCAGATATACCC
GCAGAAAGAATCGGATCTGCTACCTGCAGGAGATCTTTAGTAATGAGATGGCTAAGGTGGATGACTCTTT
CTTCCATAGGCTGGAGGAGTCCTTTTTGGTGGAGGAGGATAAAAAGCACGAGCGCCACCCAATCTTTGGC
AATATCGTGGACGAGGTGGCGTACCATGAAAAGTACCCAACCATATATCATCTGAGGAAGAAGCTTGTAG
ACAGTACTGATAAGGCTGACTTGCGGTTGATCTATCTCGCGCTGGCGCATATGATCAAATTTCGGGGACA
CTTCCTCATCGAGGGGGACCTGAACCCAGACAACAGCGATGTCGACAAACTCTTTATCCAACTGGTTCAG
ACTTACAATCAGCTTTTCGAAGAGAACCCGATCAACGCATCCGGAGTTGACGCCAAAGCAATCCTGAGCG
CTAGGCTGTCCAAATCCCGGCGGCTCGAAAACCTCATCGCACAGCTCCCTGGGGAGAAGAAGAACGGCCT
GTTTGGTAATCTTATCGCCCTGTCACTCGGGCTGACCCCCAACTTTAAATCTAACTTCGACCTGGCCGAA
GATGCCAAGCTTCAACTGAGCAAAGACACCTACGATGATGATCTCGACAATCTGCTGGCCCAGATCGGCG
ACCAGTACGCAGACCTTTTTTTGGCGGCAAAGAACCTGTCAGACGCCATTCTGCTGAGTGATATTCTGCG
AGTGAACACGGAGATCACCAAAGCTCCGCTGAGCGCTAGTATGATCAAGCGCTATGATGAGCACCACCAA
GACTTGACTTTGCTGAAGGCCCTTGTCAGACAGCAACTGCCTGAGAAGTACAAGGAAATTTTCTTCGATC
AGTCTAAAAATGGCTACGCCGGATACATTGACGGCGGAGCAAGCCAGGAGGAATTTTACAAATTTATTAA
GCCCATCTTGGAAAAAATGGACGGCACCGAGGAGCTGCTGGTAAAGCTTAACAGAGAAGATCTGTTGCGC
AAACAGCGCACTTTCGACAATGGAAGCATCCCCCACCAGATTCACCTGGGCGAACTGCACGCTATCCTCA
GGCGGCAAGAGGATTTCTACCCCTTTTTGAAAGATAACAGGGAAAAGATTGAGAAAATCCTCACATTTCG
GATACCCTACTATGTAGGCCCCCTCGCCCGGGGAAATTCCAGATTCGCGTGGATGACTCGCAAATCAGAA
GAGACCATCACTCCCTGGAACTTCGAGGAAGTCGTGGATAAGGGGGCCTCTGCCCAGTCCTTCATCGAAA
GGATGACTAACTTTGATAAAAATCTGCCTAACGAAAAGGTGCTTCCTAAACACTCTCTGCTGTACGAGTA
CTTCACAGTTTATAACGAGCTCACCAAGGTCAAATACGTCACAGAAGGGATGAGAAAGCCAGCATTCCTG
TCTGGAGAGCAGAAGAAAGCTATCGTGGACCTCCTCTTCAAGACGAACCGGAAAGTTACCGTGAAACAGC
TCAAAGAAGACTATTTCAAAAAGATTGAATGTTTCGACTCTGTTGAAATCAGCGGAGTGGAGGATCGCTT
CAACGCATCCCTGGGAACGTATCACGATCTCCTGAAAATCATTAAAGACAAGGACTTCCTGGACAATGAG
GAGAACGAGGACATTCTTGAGGACATTGTCCTCACCCTTACGTTGTTTGAAGATAGGGAGATGATTGAAG
AACGCTTGAAAACTTACGCTCATCTCTTCGACGACAAAGTCATGAAACAGCTCAAGAGGCGCCGATATAC
AGGATGGGGGCGGCTGTCAAGAAAACTGATCAATGGGATCCGAGACAAGCAGAGTGGAAAGACAATCCTG
GATTTTCTTAAGTCCGATGGATTTGCCAACCGGAACTTCATGCAGTTGATCCATGATGACTCTCTCACCT
TTAAGGAGGACATCCAGAAAGCACAAGTTTCTGGCCAGGGGGACAGTCTTCACGAGCACATCGCTAATCT
TGCAGGTAGCCCAGCTATCAAAAAGGGAATACTGCAGACCGTTAAGGTCGTGGATGAACTCGTCAAAGTA
ATGGGAAGACATAAGCCCGAGAATATCGTTATCGAGATGGCCCGAGAGAACCAAACTACCCAGAAGGGAC
AGAAGAACAGTAGGGAAAGGATGAAGAGGATTGAAGAGGGTATAAAAGAACTGGGGTCCCAAATCCTTAA
GGAACACCCAGTTGAAAACACCCAGCTTCAGAATGAGAAGCTCTACCTGTACTACCTGCAGAACGGCAGG
GACATGTACGTGGATCAGGAACTGGACATCAATCGGCTCTCCGACTACGACGTGGATCATATCGTGCCCC
AGTCTTTTCTCAAAGATGATTCTATTGATAATAAAGTGTTGACAAGATCCGATAAAAATAGAGGGAAGAG
TGATAACGTCCCCTCAGAAGAAGTTGTCAAGAAAATGAAAAATTATTGGCGGCAGCTGCTGAACGCCAAA
CTGATCACACAACGGAAGTTCGATAATCTGACTAAGGCTGAACGAGGTGGCCTGTCTGAGTTGGATAAAG
CCGGCTTCATCAAAAGGCAGCTTGTTGAGACACGCCAGATCACCAAGCACGTGGCCCAAATTCTCGATTC
ACGCATGAACACCAAGTACGATGAAAATGACAAACTGATTCGAGAGGTGAAAGTTATTACTCTGAAGTCT
AAGCTGGTCTCAGATTTCAGAAAGGACTTTCAGTTTTATAAGGTGAGAGAGATCAACAATTACCACCATG
CGCATGATGCCTACCTGAATGCAGTGGTAGGCACTGCACTTATCAAAAAATATCCCAAGCTTGAATCTGA
ATTTGTTTACGGAGACTATAAAGTGTACGATGTTAGGAAAATGATCGCAAAGTCTGAGCAGGAAATAGGC
AAGGCCACCGCTAAGTACTTCTTTTACAGCAATATTATGAATTTTTTCAAGACCGAGATTACACTGGCCA
ATGGAGAGATTCGGAAGCGACCACTTATCGAAACAAACGGAGAAACAGGAGAAATCGTGTGGGACAAGGG
TAGGGATTTCGCGACAGTCCGGAAGGTCCTGTCCATGCCGCAGGTGAACATCGTTAAAAAGACCGAAGTA
CAGACCGGAGGCTTCTCCAAGGAAAGTATCCTCCCGAAAAGGAACAGCGACAAGCTGATCGCACGCAAAA
AAGATTGGGACCCCAAGAAATACGGCGGATTCGATTCTCCTACAGTCGCTTACAGTGTACTGGTTGTGGC
CAAAGTGGAGAAAGGGAAGTCTAAAAAACTCAAAAGCGTCAAGGAACTGCTGGGCATCACAATCATGGAG
CGATCAAGCTTCGAAAAAAACCCCATCGACTTTCTCGAGGCGAAAGGATATAAAGAGGTCAAAAAAGACC
TCATCATTAAGCTTCCCAAGTACTCTCTCTTTGAGCTTGAAAACGGCCGGAAACGAATGCTCGCTAGTGC
GGGCGAGCTGCAGAAAGGTAACGAGCTGGCACTGCCCTCTAAATACGTTAATTTCTTGTATCTGGCCAGC
CACTATGAAAAGCTCAAAGGGTCTCCCGAAGATAATGAGCAGAAGCAGCTGTTCGTGGAACAACACAAAC
ACTACCTTGATGAGATCATCGAGCAAATAAGCGAATTCTCCAAAAGAGTGATCCTCGCCGACGCTAACCT
CGATAAGGTGCTTTCTGCTTACAATAAGCACAGGGATAAGCCCATCAGGGAGCAGGCAGAAAACATTATC
CACTTGTTTACTCTGACCAACTTGGGCGCGCCTGCAGCCTTCAAGTACTTCGACACCACCATAGACAGAA
AGCGGTACACCTCTACAAAGGAGGTCCTGGACGCCACACTGATTCATCAGTCAATTACGGGGCTCTATGA
AACAAGAATCGACCTCTCTCAGCTCGGTGGAGACAGCAGGGCTGACCCCAAGAAGAAGAGGAAGGTGTGA
TCTCTTCTCGAGTCATGTAATTAGTTATGTCACGCTTACATTCACGCCCTCCCCCCACATCCGCTCTAAC
CGAAAAGGAAGGAGTTAGACAACCTGAAGTCTAGGTCCCTATTTATTTTTTTATAGTTATGTTAGTATTA
AGAACGTTATTTATATTTCAAATTTTTCTTTTTTTTCTGTACAGACGCGTGTACGCATGTAACATTATAC
TGAAAACCTTGCTTGAGAAGGTTTTGGGACGCTCGAAGGCTTTAATTTGCGGCCGGTACCCAATTCGCCC
TATAGTGAGTCGTATTACGCGCGCTCACTGGCCGTCGTTTTACAACGTCGTGACTGGGAAAACCCTGGCG
TTACCCAACTTAATCGCCTTGCAGCACATCCCCCTTTCGCCAGCTGGCGTAATAGCGAAGAGGCCCGCAC
CGATCGCCCTTCCCAACAGTTGCGCAGCCTGAATGGCGAATGG
[124 nt withheld, positions 7814-7937]
C
[91 nt withheld, positions 7939-8029]
A
[49 nt withheld, positions 8031-8079]
CCTTTGACGTTGGAGTCCACGTTCTTTAATAGTGGACTCTTGTTCCAAACTGGAACAACACTCAACCCTA
TCTCGGTCTATTCTTTTGATTTATAAGGGATTTTGCCGATTTCGGCCTATTGGTTAAATTGGGTGCATAG
GCCACTAGTGGATCTGATATCACCTAATAACTTCGTATAGCATACATTATACGAAGTTATATTAAGGGTT
CTCGAGAGCTCGTTTTCGACACTGGATGGCGGCGTTAGTATCGAATCGACAGCAGTATAGCGACCAGCAT
TCACATACGATTGACGCATGATATTACTTTCTGCGCACTTAACTTCGCATCTGGGCAGATGATGTCGAGG
CGAAAAAAAATATAAATCACGCTAACATTTGATTAAAATAGAACAACTACAATATAAAAAAACTATACAA
ATGACAAGTTCTTGAAAACAAGAATCTTTTTATTGTCAGTACTGATTAGAAAAACTCATCGAGCATCAAA
TGAAACTGCAATTTATTCATATCAGGATTATCAATACCATATTTTTGAAAAAGCCGTTTCTGTAATGAAG
GAGAAAACTCACCGAGGCAGTTCCATAGGATGGCAAGATCCTGGTATCGGTCTGCGATTCCGACTCGTCC
AACATCAATACAACCTATTAATTTCCCCTCGTCAAAAATAAGGTTATCAAGTGAGAAATCACCATGAGTG
ACGACTGAATCCGGTGAGAATGGCAAAAGCTTATGCATTTCTTTCCAGACTTGTTCAACAGGCCAGCCAT
TACGCTCGTCATCAAAATCACTCGCATCAACCAAACCGTTATTCATTCGTGATTGCGCCTGAGCGAGACG
AAATACGCGATCGCTGTTAAAAGGACAATTACAAACAGGAATCGAATGCAACCGGCGCAGGAACACTGCC
AGCGCATCAACAATATTTTCACCTGAATCAGGATATTCTTCTAATACCTGGAATGCTGTTTTGCCGGGGA
TCGCAGTGGTGAGTAACCATGCATCATCAGGAGTACGGATAAAATGCTTGATGGTCGGAAGAGGCATAAA
TTCCGTCAGCCAGTTTAGTCTGACCATCTCATCTGTAACATCATTGGCAACGCTACCTTTGCCATGTTTC
AGAAACAACTCTGGCGCATCGGGCTTCCCATACAATCGATAGATTGTCGCACCTGATTGCCCGACATTAT
CGCGAGCCCATTTATACCCATATAAATCAGCATCCATGTTGGAATTTAATCGCGGCCTCGAAACGTGAGT
CTTTTCCTTACCCATGGTTGTTTATGTTCGGATGTGATGTGAGAACTGTATCCTAGCAAGATTTTAAAAG
GAAGTATATGAAAGAAGAACCTCAGTGGCAAATCCTAACCTTTTATATTTCTCTACAGGGGCGCGGCGTG
GGGACAATTCAACGCGTCTGTGAGGGGAGCGTTTCCCTGCTCGCAGGTCTGCAGCGAGGAGCCGTAATTT
TTGCTTCGCGCCGTGCGGCCATCAAAATGTATGGATGCAAATGATTATACATGGGGATGTATGGGCTAAA
TGTACGGGCGACAGTCACATCATGCCCCTGAGCTGCGCACGTCAAGACTGTCAAGGAGGGTATTCTGGGC
CTCCATGTCGCTGGCCGGGTGACCCGGCGGGGACGAGGCAAGCTAAACAGATCTCTAGACCTAATAACTT
CGTATAGCATACATTATACGAAGTTATATTAAGGGTTGTCGACCTGCAGCGTACGAAGCTTCAGCTGACG
CGAT
Features (pLannotate 1.2.2; 19 found; start..end, strand, type, name):
     58..561     -  misc_feature   CEN/ARS: S. cerevisiae CEN6 centromere fused to an autonomously replicating sequence
    598..702     +  promoter       AmpR promoter: bla
    703..1563    +  CDS            AmpR: β-lactamase; bla; confers resistance to ampicillin, carbenicillin, and related antibiotics
   1734..2322    +  rep_origin     ori: high-copy-number ColE1/pMB1/pBR322/pUC origin of replication
   2505..2597    +  CDS            lacI (fragment): lac repressor; lacI; The lac repressor binds to the lac operator to inhibit transcription in E. coli. This inhibition can be relieved by adding lactose or isopropyl-β-D-thiogalactopyranoside (IPTG).
   2610..2631    +  protein_bind   CAP binding site: CAP binding activates transcription in the presence of cAMP. E. coli catabolite activator protein
   2646..2676    +  promoter       lac promoter: promoter for the E. coli lac operon
   2684..2700    +  protein_bind   lac operator: The lac repressor binds to the lac operator to inhibit transcription in E. coli. This inhibition can be relieved by adding lactose or isopropyl-β-D-thiogalactopyranoside (IPTG). lac repressor encoded by lacI
   2745..2763    +  promoter       T3 promoter: promoter for bacteriophage T3 RNA polymerase
   2781..3179    +  promoter       TEF1 promoter: S. cerevisiae TEF1; promoter for EF-1α
   3183..3206    +  misc_feature   MCS (fragment): pBluescript multiple cloning site
   3211..7314    +  CDS            cas9: CAS9_STRP1 - Also known as csn1 From Streptococcus pyogenes serotype M1.
   7363..7610    +  terminator     CYC1 terminator: S. cerevisiae CYC1; transcription terminator for CYC1
   7629..7647    -  promoter       T7 promoter: promoter for bacteriophage T7 RNA polymerase
   7655..7810    +  CDS            lacZα (fragment): LacZα fragment of β-galactosidase; lacZ fragment
   7814..8172    +  rep_origin     f1 ori (sequence partly withheld): f1 bacteriophage origin of replication; arrow indicates direction of (+) strand synthesis
   8246..8279    +  protein_bind   loxP: Cre-mediated recombination occurs in the 8-bp core sequence (GCATACAT). Cre recombinase
   8342..9698    -  gene           kanMX: yeast selectable marker conferring kanamycin resistance (Wach et al., 1994)
   9753..9786    +  protein_bind   loxP: Cre-mediated recombination occurs in the 8-bp core sequence (GCATACAT). Cre recombinase
