>Addgene plasmid #78231 | pCfB2312 (TEF1p-Cas9-CYC1t_kanMX) Sequencing Result | analyzer sequence | sequence record 469390
CTCGTGATACGCCTATTTTTATAGGTTAATGTCATGATAATAATGGTTTCTTAGACGGATCGCTTGCCTG
TAACTTACACGCGCCTCGTATCTTTTAATGATGGAATAATTTGGGAATTTACTCTGTGTTTATTTATTTT
TATGTTTTGTATTTGGATTTTAGAAAGTAAATAAAGAAGGTAGAAGAGTTACGGAATGAAGAAAAAAAAA
TAAACAAAGGTTTAAAAAATTTCAACAAAAAGCGTACTTTACATATATATTTATTAGACAAGAAAAGCAG
ATTAAATAGATATACATTCGATTAACGATAAGTAAAATGTAAAATCACAGGATTTTCGTGTGTGGTCTTC
TACACAGACAAGATGAAACAATTCGGCATTAATACCTGAGAGCAGGAAGAGCAAGATAAAAGGTAGTATT
TGTTGGCGATCCCCCTAGAGTCTTTTACATCTTCGGAAAACAAAAACTATTTTTTCTTTAATTTCTTTTT
TTACTTTCTATTTTTAATTTATATATTTATATTAAAAAATTTAAATTATAATTATTTTTATAGCACGTGA
TGAAAAGGACCCAGGTGGCACTTTTCGGGGAAATGTGCGCGGAACCCCTATTTGTTTATTTTTCTAAATA
CATTCAAATATGTATCCGCTCATGAGACAATAACCCTGATAAATGCTTCAATAATATTGAAAAAGGAAGA
GTATGAGTATTCAACATTTCCGTGTCGCCCTTATTCCCTTTTTTGCGGCATTTTGCCTTCCTGTTTTTGC
TCACCCAGAAACGCTGGTGAAAGTAAAAGATGCTGAAGATCAGTTGGGTGCACGAGTGGGTTACATCGAA
CTGGATCTCAACAGCGGTAAGATCCTTGAGAGTTTTCGCCCCGAAGAACGTTTTCCAATGATGAGCACTT
TTAAAGTTCTGCTATGTGGCGCGGTATTATCCCGTATTGACGCCGGGCAAGAGCAACTCGGTCGCCGCAT
ACACTATTCTCAGAATGACTTGGTTGAGTACTCACCAGTCACAGAAAAGCATCTTACGGATGGCATGACA
GTAAGAGAATTATGCAGTGCTGCCATAACCATGAGTGATAACACTGCGGCCAACTTACTTCTGACAACGA
TCGGAGGACCGAAGGAGCTAACCGCTTTTTTGCACAACATGGGGGATCATGTAACTCGCCTTGATCGTTG
GGAACCGGAGCTGAATGAAGCCATACCAAACGACGAGCGTGACACCACGATGCCTGTAGCAATGGCAACA
ACGTTGCGCAAACTATTAACTGGCGAACTACTTACTCTAGCTTCCCGGCAACAATTAATAGACTGGATGG
AGGCGGATAAAGTTGCAGGACCACTTCTGCGCTCGGCCCTTCCGGCTGGCTGGTTTATTGCTGATAAATC
TGGAGCCGGTGAGCGTGGGTCTCGCGGTATCATTGCAGCACTGGGGCCAGATGGTAAGCCCTCCCGTATC
GTAGTTATCTACACGACGGGGAGTCAGGCAACTATGGATGAACGAAATAGACAGATCGCTGAGATAGGTG
CCTCACTGATTAAGCATTGGTAACTGTCAGACCAAGTTTACTCATATATACTTTAGATTGATTTAAAACT
TCATTTTTAATTTAAAAGGATCTAGGTGAAGATCCTTTTTGATAATCTCATGACCAAAATCCCTTAACGT
GAGTTTTCGTTCCACTGAGCGTCAGACCCCGTAGAAAAGATCAAAGGATCTTCTTGAGATCCTTTTTTTC
TGCGCGTAATCTGCTGCTTGCAAACAAAAAAACCACCGCTACCAGCGGTGGTTTGTTTGCCGGATCAAGA
GCTACCAACTCTTTTTCCGAAGGTAACTGGCTTCAGCAGAGCGCAGATACCAAATACTGTTCTTCTAGTG
TAGCCGTAGTTAGGCCACCACTTCAAGAACTCTGTAGCACCGCCTACATACCTCGCTCTGCTAATCCTGT
TACCAGTGGCTGCTGCCAGTGGCGATAAGTCGTGTCTTACCGGGTTGGACTCAAGACGATAGTTACCGGA
TAAGGCGCAGCGGTCGGGCTGAACGGGGGGTTCGTGCACACAGCCCAGCTTGGAGCGAACGACCTACACC
GAACTGAGATACCTACAGCGTGAGCTATGAGAAAGCGCCACGCTTCCCGAAGGGAGAAAGGCGGACAGGT
ATCCGGTAAGCGGCAGGGTCGGAACAGGAGAGCGCACGAGGGAGCTTCCAGGGGGAAACGCCTGGTATCT
TTATAGTCCTGTCGGGTTTCGCCACCTCTGACTTGAGCGTCGATTTTTGTGATGCTCGTCAGGGGGGCGG
AGCCTATGGAAAAACGCCAGCAACGCGGCCTTTTTACGGTTCCTGGCCTTTTGCTGGCCTTTTGCTCACA
TGTTCTTTCCTGCGTTATCCCCTGATTCTGTGGATAACCGTATTACCGCCTTTGAGTGAGCTGATACCGC
TCGCCGCAGCCGAACGACCGAGCGCAGCGAGTCAGTGAGCGAGGAAGCGGAAGAGCGCCCAATACGCAAA
CCGCCTCTCCCCGCGCGTTGGCCGATTCATTAATGCAGCTGGCACGACAGGTTTCCCGACTGGAAAGCGG
GCAGTGAGCGCAACGCAATTAATGTGAGTTAGCTCACTCATTAGGCACCCCAGGCTTTACACTTTATGCT
TCCGGCTCGTATGTTGTGTGGAATTGTGAGCGGATAACAATTTCACACAGGAAACAGCTATGACCATGAT
TACGCCAAGCGCGCAATTAACCCTCACTAAAGGGAACAAAAGCTGGAGCTCATAGCTTCAAAATGTTTCT
ACTCCTTTTTTACTCTTCCAGATTTTCTCGGACTCCGCGCATCGCCGTACCACTTCAAAACACCCAAGCA
CAGCATACTAAATTTCCCCTCTTTCTTCCTCTAGGGTGTCGTTAATTACCCGTACTAAAGGTTTGGAAAA
GAAAAAAGAGACCGCCTCGTTTCTTTTTCTTCGTCGAAAAAGGCAATAAAAATTTTTATCACGTTTCTTT
TTCTTGAAAATTTTTTTTTTGATTTTTTTCTCTTTCGATGACCTCCCATTGATATTTAAGTTAATAAACG
GTCTTCAATTTCTCAAGTTTCAGTTTCATTTTTCTTGTTCTATTACAACTTTTTTTACTTCTTGCTCATT
AGAAAGAAAGCATAGCAATCTAATCTAAGTTTTCTAGAACTAGTGGATCCCCCGGGAAAAATAGACAAGA
AGTACTCCATTGGGCTCGATATCGGCACAAACAGCGTCGGTTGGGCCGTCATTACGGACGAGTACAAGGT
GCCGAGCAAAAAATTCAAAGTTCTGGGCAATACCGATCGCCACAGCATAAAGAAGAACCTCATTGGCGCC
CTCCTGTTCGACTCCGGGGAGACGGCCGAAGCCACGCGGCTCAAAAGAACAGCACGGCGCAGATATACCC
GCAGAAAGAATCGGATCTGCTACCTGCAGGAGATCTTTAGTAATGAGATGGCTAAGGTGGATGACTCTTT
CTTCCATAGGCTGGAGGAGTCCTTTTTGGTGGAGGAGGATAAAAAGCACGAGCGCCACCCAATCTTTGGC
AATATCGTGGACGAGGTGGCGTACCATGAAAAGTACCCAACCATATATCATCTGAGGAAGAAGCTTGTAG
ACAGTACTGATAAGGCTGACTTGCGGTTGATCTATCTCGCGCTGGCGCATATGATCAAATTTCGGGGACA
CTTCCTCATCGAGGGGGACCTGAACCCAGACAACAGCGATGTCGACAAACTCTTTATCCAACTGGTTCAG
ACTTACAATCAGCTTTTCGAAGAGAACCCGATCAACGCATCCGGAGTTGACGCCAAAGCAATCCTGAGCG
CTAGGCTGTCCAAATCCCGGCGGCTCGAAAACCTCATCGCACAGCTCCCTGGGGAGAAGAAGAACGGCCT
GTTTGGTAATCTTATCGCCCTGTCACTCGGGCTGACCCCCAACTTTAAATCTAACTTCGACCTGGCCGAA
GATGCCAAGCTTCAACTGAGCAAAGACACCTACGATGATGATCTCGACAATCTGCTGGCCCAGATCGGCG
ACCAGTACGCAGACCTTTTTTTGGCGGCAAAGAACCTGTCAGACGCCATTCTGCTGAGTGATATTCTGCG
AGTGAACACGGAGATCACCAAAGCTCCGCTGAGCGCTAGTATGATCAAGCGCTATGATGAGCACCACCAA
GACTTGACTTTGCTGAAGGCCCTTGTCAGACAGCAACTGCCTGAGAAGTACAAGGAAATTTTCTTCGATC
AGTCTAAAAATGGCTACGCCGGATACATTGACGGCGGAGCAAGCCAGGAGGAATTTTACAAATTTATTAA
GCCCATCTTGGAAAAAATGGACGGCACCGAGGAGCTGCTGGTAAAGCTTAACAGAGAAGATCTGTTGCGC
AAACAGCGCACTTTCGACAATGGAAGCATCCCCCACCAGATTCACCTGGGCGAACTGCACGCTATCCTCA
GGCGGCAAGAGGATTTCTACCCCTTTTTGAAAGATAACAGGGAAAAGATTGAGAAAATCCTCACATTTCG
GATACCCTACTATGTAGGCCCCCTCGCCCGGGGAAATTCCAGATTCGCGTGGATGACTCGCAAATCAGAA
GAGACCATCACTCCCTGGAACTTCGAGGAAGTCGTGGATAAGGGGGCCTCTGCCCAGTCCTTCATCGAAA
GGATGACTAACTTTGATAAAAATCTGCCTAACGAAAAGGTGCTTCCTAAACACTCTCTGCTGTACGAGTA
CTTCACAGTTTATAACGAGCTCACCAAGGTCAAATACGTCACAGAAGGGATGAGAAAGCCAGCATTCCTG
TCTGGAGAGCAGAAGAAAGCTATCGTGGACCTCCTCTTCAAGACGAACCGGAAAGTTACCGTGAAACAGC
TCAAAGAAGACTATTTCAAAAAGATTGAATGTTTCGACTCTGTTGAAATCAGCGGAGTGGAGGATCGCTT
CAACGCATCCCTGGGAACGTATCACGATCTCCTGAAAATCATTAAAGACAAGGACTTCCTGGACAATGAG
GAGAACGAGGACATTCTTGAGGACATTGTCCTCACCCTTACGTTGTTTGAAGATAGGGAGATGATTGAAG
AACGCTTGAAAACTTACGCTCATCTCTTCGACGACAAAGTCATGAAACAGCTCAAGAGGCGCCGATATAC
AGGATGGGGGCGGCTGTCAAGAAAACTGATCAATGGGATCCGAGACAAGCAGAGTGGAAAGACAATCCTG
GATTTTCTTAAGTCCGATGGATTTGCCAACCGGAACTTCATGCAGTTGATCCATGATGACTCTCTCACCT
TTAAGGAGGACATCCAGAAAGCACAAGTTTCTGGCCAGGGGGACAGTCTTCACGAGCACATCGCTAATCT
TGCAGGTAGCCCAGCTATCAAAAAGGGAATACTGCAGACCGTTAAGGTCGTGGATGAACTCGTCAAAGTA
ATGGGAAGACATAAGCCCGAGAATATCGTTATCGAGATGGCCCGAGAGAACCAAACTACCCAGAAGGGAC
AGAAGAACAGTAGGGAAAGGATGAAGAGGATTGAAGAGGGTATAAAAGAACTGGGGTCCCAAATCCTTAA
GGAACACCCAGTTGAAAACACCCAGCTTCAGAATGAGAAGCTCTACCTGTACTACCTGCAGAACGGCAGG
GACATGTACGTGGATCAGGAACTGGACATCAATCGGCTCTCCGACTACGACGTGGATCATATCGTGCCCC
AGTCTTTTCTCAAAGATGATTCTATTGATAATAAAGTGTTGACAAGATCCGATAAAAATAGAGGGAAGAG
TGATAACGTCCCCTCAGAAGAAGTTGTCAAGAAAATGAAAAATTATTGGCGGCAGCTGCTGAACGCCAAA
CTGATCACACAACGGAAGTTCGATAATCTGACTAAGGCTGAACGAGGTGGCCTGTCTGAGTTGGATAAAG
CCGGCTTCATCAAAAGGCAGCTTGTTGAGACACGCCAGATCACCAAGCACGTGGCCCAAATTCTCGATTC
ACGCATGAACACCAAGTACGATGAAAATGACAAACTGATTCGAGAGGTGAAAGTTATTACTCTGAAGTCT
AAGCTGGTCTCAGATTTCAGAAAGGACTTTCAGTTTTATAAGGTGAGAGAGATCAACAATTACCACCATG
CGCATGATGCCTACCTGAATGCAGTGGTAGGCACTGCACTTATCAAAAAATATCCCAAGCTTGAATCTGA
ATTTGTTTACGGAGACTATAAAGTGTACGATGTTAGGAAAATGATCGCAAAGTCTGAGCAGGAAATAGGC
AAGGCCACCGCTAAGTACTTCTTTTACAGCAATATTATGAATTTTTTCAAGACCGAGATTACACTGGCCA
ATGGAGAGATTCGGAAGCGACCACTTATCGAAACAAACGGAGAAACAGGAGAAATCGTGTGGGACAAGGG
TAGGGATTTCGCGACAGTCCGGAAGGTCCTGTCCATGCCGCAGGTGAACATCGTTAAAAAGACCGAAGTA
CAGACCGGAGGCTTCTCCAAGGAAAGTATCCTCCCGAAAAGGAACAGCGACAAGCTGATCGCACGCAAAA
AAGATTGGGACCCCAAGAAATACGGCGGATTCGATTCTCCTACAGTCGCTTACAGTGTACTGGTTGTGGC
CAAAGTGGAGAAAGGGAAGTCTAAAAAACTCAAAAGCGTCAAGGAACTGCTGGGCATCACAATCATGGAG
CGATCAAGCTTCGAAAAAAACCCCATCGACTTTCTCGAGGCGAAAGGATATAAAGAGGTCAAAAAAGACC
TCATCATTAAGCTTCCCAAGTACTCTCTCTTTGAGCTTGAAAACGGCCGGAAACGAATGCTCGCTAGTGC
GGGCGAGCTGCAGAAAGGTAACGAGCTGGCACTGCCCTCTAAATACGTTAATTTCTTGTATCTGGCCAGC
CACTATGAAAAGCTCAAAGGGTCTCCCGAAGATAATGAGCAGAAGCAGCTGTTCGTGGAACAACACAAAC
ACTACCTTGATGAGATCATCGAGCAAATAAGCGAATTCTCCAAAAGAGTGATCCTCGCCGACGCTAACCT
CGATAAGGTGCTTTCTGCTTACAATAAGCACAGGGATAAGCCCATCAGGGAGCAGGCAGAAAACATTATC
CACTTGTTTACTCTGACCAACTTGGGCGCGCCTGCAGCCTTCAAGTACTTCGACACCACCATAGACAGAA
AGCGGTACACCTCTACAAAGGAGGTCCTGGACGCCACACTGATTCATCAGTCAATTACGGGGCTCTATGA
AACAAGAATCGACCTCTCTCAGCTCGGTGGAGACAGCAGGGCTGACCCCAAGAAGAAGAGGAAGGTGTGA
TCTCTTCTCGAGTCATGTAATTAGTTATGTCACGCTTACATTCACGCCCTCCCCCCACATCCGCTCTAAC
CGAAAAGGAAGGAGTTAGACAACCTGAAGTCTAGGTCCCTATTTATTTTTTTATAGTTATGTTAGTATTA
AGAACGTTATTTATATTTCAAATTTTTCTTTTTTTTCTGTACAGACGCGTGTACGCATGTAACATTATAC
TGAAAACCTTGCTTGAGAAGGTTTTGGGACGCTCGAAGGCTTTAATTTGCGGCCGGTACCCAATTCGCCC
TATAGTGAGTCGTATTACGCGCGCTCACTGGCCGTCGTTTTACAACGTCGTGACTGGGAAAACCCTGGCG
TTACCCAACTTAATCGCCTTGCAGCACATCCCCCTTTCGCCAGCTGGCGTAATAGCGAAGAGGCCCGCAC
CGATCGCCCTTCCCAACAGTTGCGCAGCCTGAATGGCGAATGG
[124 nt withheld, positions 7814-7937]
C
[91 nt withheld, positions 7939-8029]
A
[49 nt withheld, positions 8031-8079]
CCTTTGACGTTGGAGTCCACGTTCTTTAATAGTGGACTCTTGTTCCAAACTGGAACAACACTCAACCCTA
TCTCGGTCTATTCTTTTGATTTATAAGGGATTTTGCCGATTTCGGCCTATTGGTTAAATTGGGTGCATAG
GCCACTAGTGGATCTGATATCACCTAATAACTTCGTATAGCATACATTATACGAAGTTATATTAAGGGTT
CTCGAGAGCTCGTTTTCGACACTGGATGGCGGCGTTAGTATCGAATCGACAGCAGTATAGCGACCAGCAT
TCACATACGATTGACGCATGATATTACTTTCTGCGCACTTAACTTCGCATCTGGGCAGATGATGTCGAGG
CGAAAAAAAATATAAATCACGCTAACATTTGATTAAAATAGAACAACTACAATATAAAAAAACTATACAA
ATGACAAGTTCTTGAAAACAAGAATCTTTTTATTGTCAGTACTGATTAGAAAAACTCATCGAGCATCAAA
TGAAACTGCAATTTATTCATATCAGGATTATCAATACCATATTTTTGAAAAAGCCGTTTCTGTAATGAAG
GAGAAAACTCACCGAGGCAGTTCCATAGGATGGCAAGATCCTGGTATCGGTCTGCGATTCCGACTCGTCC
AACATCAATACAACCTATTAATTTCCCCTCGTCAAAAATAAGGTTATCAAGTGAGAAATCACCATGAGTG
ACGACTGAATCCGGTGAGAATGGCAAAAGCTTATGCATTTCTTTCCAGACTTGTTCAACAGGCCAGCCAT
TACGCTCGTCATCAAAATCACTCGCATCAACCAAACCGTTATTCATTCGTGATTGCGCCTGAGCGAGACG
AAATACGCGATCGCTGTTAAAAGGACAATTACAAACAGGAATCGAATGCAACCGGCGCAGGAACACTGCC
AGCGCATCAACAATATTTTCACCTGAATCAGGATATTCTTCTAATACCTGGAATGCTGTTTTGCCGGGGA
TCGCAGTGGTGAGTAACCATGCATCATCAGGAGTACGGATAAAATGCTTGATGGTCGGAAGAGGCATAAA
TTCCGTCAGCCAGTTTAGTCTGACCATCTCATCTGTAACATCATTGGCAACGCTACCTTTGCCATGTTTC
AGAAACAACTCTGGCGCATCGGGCTTCCCATACAATCGATAGATTGTCGCACCTGATTGCCCGACATTAT
CGCGAGCCCATTTATACCCATATAAATCAGCATCCATGTTGGAATTTAATCGCGGCCTCGAAACGTGAGT
CTTTTCCTTACCCATGGTTGTTTATGTTCGGATGTGATGTGAGAACTGTATCCTAGCAAGATTTTAAAAG
GAAGTATATGAAAGAAGAACCTCAGTGGCAAATCCTAACCTTTTATATTTCTCTACAGGGGCGCGGCGTG
GGGACAATTCAACGCGTCTGTGAGGGGAGCGTTTCCCTGCTCGCAGGTCTGCAGCGAGGAGCCGTAATTT
TTGCTTCGCGCCGTGCGGCCATCAAAATGTATGGATGCAAATGATTATACATGGGGATGTATGGGCTAAA
TGTACGGGCGACAGTCACATCATGCCCCTGAGCTGCGCACGTCAAGACTGTCAAGGAGGGTATTCTGGGC
CTCCATGTCGCTGGCCGGGTGACCCGGCGGGGACGAGGCAAGCTAAACAGATCTCTAGACCTAATAACTT
CGTATAGCATACATTATACGAAGTTATATTAAGGGTTGTCGACCTGCAGCGTACGAAGCTTCAGCTGACG
CGAT
Features (pLannotate 1.2.2; 19 found; start..end, strand, type, name):
     58..561     -  misc_feature   CEN/ARS: S. cerevisiae CEN6 centromere fused to an autonomously replicating sequence
    598..702     +  promoter       AmpR promoter: bla
    703..1563    +  CDS            AmpR: β-lactamase; bla; confers resistance to ampicillin, carbenicillin, and related antibiotics
   1734..2322    +  rep_origin     ori: high-copy-number ColE1/pMB1/pBR322/pUC origin of replication
   2505..2597    +  CDS            lacI (fragment): lac repressor; lacI; The lac repressor binds to the lac operator to inhibit transcription in E. coli. This inhibition can be relieved by adding lactose or isopropyl-β-D-thiogalactopyranoside (IPTG).
   2610..2631    +  protein_bind   CAP binding site: CAP binding activates transcription in the presence of cAMP. E. coli catabolite activator protein
   2646..2676    +  promoter       lac promoter: promoter for the E. coli lac operon
   2684..2700    +  protein_bind   lac operator: The lac repressor binds to the lac operator to inhibit transcription in E. coli. This inhibition can be relieved by adding lactose or isopropyl-β-D-thiogalactopyranoside (IPTG). lac repressor encoded by lacI
   2745..2763    +  promoter       T3 promoter: promoter for bacteriophage T3 RNA polymerase
   2781..3179    +  promoter       TEF1 promoter: S. cerevisiae TEF1; promoter for EF-1α
   3183..3206    +  misc_feature   MCS (fragment): pBluescript multiple cloning site
   3214..7314    +  CDS            Cas9: Cas9 (Csn1) endonuclease from the Streptococcus pyogenes Type II CRISPR/Cas system generates RNA-guided double strand breaks in DNA
   7363..7610    +  terminator     CYC1 terminator: S. cerevisiae CYC1; transcription terminator for CYC1
   7629..7647    -  promoter       T7 promoter: promoter for bacteriophage T7 RNA polymerase
   7655..7810    +  CDS            lacZα (fragment): LacZα fragment of β-galactosidase; lacZ fragment
   7814..8172    +  rep_origin     f1 ori (sequence partly withheld): f1 bacteriophage origin of replication; arrow indicates direction of (+) strand synthesis
   8246..8279    +  protein_bind   loxP: Cre-mediated recombination occurs in the 8-bp core sequence (GCATACAT). Cre recombinase
   8342..9698    -  gene           kanMX: yeast selectable marker conferring kanamycin resistance (Wach et al., 1994)
   9753..9786    +  protein_bind   loxP: Cre-mediated recombination occurs in the 8-bp core sequence (GCATACAT). Cre recombinase
