[The description below was written by a language model from this plasmid's Addgene catalogue record, the feature table of its GenBank file and pLannotate feature annotations shown in this document.]
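Description:
pCfB2312 (TEF1p-Cas9-CYC1t_kanMX) is a roughly 9.8 kb yeast expression plasmid built on the pRS414 shuttle backbone and designed to supply Cas9 nuclease in Saccharomyces cerevisiae. It carries a CEN6/ARS element, so in yeast it replicates autonomously as a stably segregating, low-copy centromeric plasmid. In E. coli it is maintained through a high-copy ColE1/pUC-type origin and selected with ampicillin via the bla gene. Remnants of the pBluescript-derived cloning region (lac promoter and operator, lacZα fragment, T3 and T7 promoters, and an f1/M13 phage origin) are also present. Yeast selection is provided by a kanMX cassette, in which an aminoglycoside phosphotransferase gene is driven by the Ashbya gossypii TEF promoter and terminator. This marker is normally selected with G418 (geneticin), so the catalogue's listing of "Gentamicin" as the selectable marker probably refers to this. The cassette is flanked by two loxP sites, which in principle allow Cre-mediated excision of the marker.

The payload is the Streptococcus pyogenes Cas9 open reading frame, followed by an SV40 large T antigen nuclear localization signal that directs the protein to the nucleus. Expression is driven by the strong constitutive S. cerevisiae TEF1 promoter and terminated by the CYC1 terminator. No guide RNA cassette is annotated, so the plasmid provides only the nuclease, and guides must come from a separate construct. It belongs to the EasyClone-MarkerFree toolkit, where Cas9-generated double-strand breaks are used for marker-less integration of genes into the yeast genome. The sequenced records differ from the deposited map by only a few bases in length and show the same feature layout.
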