Addgene plasmid #78231: pCfB2312 (TEF1p-Cas9-CYC1t_kanMX)
Purpose: Expresses Cas9 protein, under the control of the TEF1 promoter, and CYC terminator. KanMX resistance
Depositing lab: Irina Borodina. Depositing organization: Danmarks Tekniske Universitet. Publication: EasyClone-MarkerFree: A vector toolkit for marker-less integration of genes into Saccharomyces cerevisiae via CRISPR-Cas9. Jessop-Fabre MM, Jakociunas T, Stovicek V, Dai Z, Jensen MK, Keasling JD, Borodina I. Biotechnol J. 2016 Aug;11(8):1110-7. doi: 10.1002/biot.201600147. Epub 2016 Jun 23. PubMed 27166612.
Backbone
  Vector backbone: pRS414
  Total vector size (bp): 9838
  Vector type: Yeast Expression
  Selectable markers: Gentamicin
Growth in bacteria
  Bacterial resistance: Ampicillin, 100 μg/mL
  Growth temperature: 37°C
  Growth strain: DH5alpha
  Copy number: Unknown
Gene/Insert
  Gene/Insert name: Cas9
  Species: Streptococcus pyogenes
  Insert size (bp): 4562
Terms and licenses: Academic/Nonprofit Terms; Industry Terms: Not Available to Industry
How to cite: pCfB2312 (TEF1p-Cas9-CYC1t_kanMX) was a gift from Irina Borodina (Addgene plasmid # 78231 ; http://n2t.net/addgene:78231 ; RRID:Addgene_78231)
