>Addgene plasmid #78231 | pCfB2312 (TEF1p-Cas9-CYC1t_kanMX) | addgene partial sequence | sequence record 166045 | CYC1 5'-GCGTGAATGTAAGCGTGAC-3'
CACACCTTCCTCTTCTTCTTGGGGTCAGCCCTGCTGTCTCCACCGAGCTGAGAGAGGTCGATTCTTGTTT
CATAGAGCCCCGTAATTGACTGATGAATCAGTGTGGCGTCCAGGACCTCCTTTGTAGAGGTGTACCGCTT
TCTGTCTATGGTGGTGTCGAAGTACTTGAAGGCTGCAGGCGCGCCCAAGTTGGTCAGAGTAAACAAGTGG
ATAATGTTTTCTGCCTGCTCCCTGATGGGCTTATCCCTGTGCTTATTGTAAGCAGAAAGCACCTTATCGA
GGTTAGCGTCGGCGAGGATCACTCTTTTGGAGAATTCGCTTATTTGCTCGATGATCTCATCAAGGTAGTG
TTTGTGTTGTTCCACGAACAGCTGCTTCTGCTCATTATCTTCGGGAGACCCTTTGAGCTTTTCATAGTGG
CTGGCCAGATACAAGAAATTAACGTATTTAGAGGGCAGTGCCAGCTCGTTACCTTTCTGCAGCTCGCCCG
CACTAGCGAGCATTCGTTTCCGGCCGTTTTCAAGCTCAAAGAGAGAGTACTTGGGAAGCTTAATGATGAG
GTCTTTTTTGACCTCTTTATATCCTTTCGCCTCGAGAAAGTCGATGGGGTTTTTTTCGAAGCTTGATCGC
TCCATGATTGTGATGCCCAGCAGTTCCTTGACGCTTTTGAGTTTTTTAGACTTCCCTTTCTCCACTTTGG
CCACAACCAGTACACTGTAAGCGACTGTAGGAGAATCGAATCCGCCGTATTTCTTGGGGTCCCAATCTTT
TTTGCGTGCGATCAGCTTGTCGCTGTTCCTTTTCGGGAGGATACTTTCCTTGGAGAAGCCTCCGGTCTGT
ACTTCGGTCTTTTTAACGATGTTCACCTGCGGCATGGACAGGACCTTCCGGACTGTCGCGAAATCCCTAC
CCTTGTCCCACACGATTTCTCCTGTTTCTCCGTTTGTTTCGATAAGTGGTCGCTTCCGAAT
