>Addgene plasmid #78231 | pCfB2312 (TEF1p-Cas9-CYC1t_kanMX) | addgene partial sequence | sequence record 166046 | T3 5'-GCAATTAACCCTCACTAAAGG-3'
ATTACCCGTACTAAAGGTTTGGAAAAGAAAAAAGAGACCGCCTCGTTTCTTTTTCTTCGTCGAAAAAGGC
AATAAAAATTTTTATCACGTTTCTTTTTCTTGAAAATTTTTTTTTTGATTTTTTTCTCTTTCGATGACCT
CCCATTGATATTTAAGTTAATAAACGGTCTTCAATTTCTCAAGTTTCAGTTTCATTTTTCTTGTTCTATT
ACAACTTTTTTTACTTCTTGCTCATTAGAAAGAAAGCATAGCAATCTAATCTAAGTTTTCTAGAACTAGT
GGATCCCCCGGGAAAAATGGACAAGAAGTACTCCATTGGGCTCGATATCGGCACAAACAGCGTCGGTTGG
GCCGTCATTACGGACGAGTACAAGGTGCCGAGCAAAAAATTCAAAGTTCTGGGCAATACCGATCGCCACA
GCATAAAGAAGAACCTCATTGGCGCCCTCCTGTTCGACTCCGGGGAGACGGCCGAAGCCACGCGGCTCAA
AAGAACAGCACGGCGCAGATATACCCGCAGAAAGAATCGGATCTGCTACCTGCAGGAGATCTTTAGTAAT
GAGATGGCTAAGGTGGATGACTCTTTCTTCCATAGGCTGGAGGAGTCCTTTTTGGTGGAGGAGGATAAAA
AGCACGAGCGCCACCCAATCTTTGGCAATATCGTGGACGAGGTGGCGTACCATGAAAAGTACCCAACCAT
ATATCATCTGAGGAAGAAGCTTGTAGACAGTACTGATAAGGCTGACTTGCGGTTGATCTATCTCGCGCTG
GCGCATATGATCAAATTTCGGGGACACTTCCTCATCGAGGGGGACCTGAACCCAGACAACAG
